>Addgene plasmid #128020 | CIT1.8m | addgene full sequence | sequence record 251611 | Addgene NGS Result
TTCTTTCCTGCGTTATCCCCTGATTCTGTGGATAACCGTATTACCGCCTTTGAGTGAGCTGATACCGCTC
GCCGCAGCCGAACGACCGAGCGCAGCGAGTCAGTGAGCGAGGAAGCGGAAGAGCGCCCAATACGCAAACC
GCCTCTCCCCGCGCGTTGGCCGATTCATTAATGCAGGATCTCGATCCCGCGAAATTAATACGACTCACTA
TAGGGAGACCACAACGGTTTCCCTCTAGAAATAATTTTGTTTAACTTTAAGAAGGAGATATACATATGCG
GGGTTCTCATCATCATCATCATCATGGTATGGCTAGCATGACTGGTGGACAGCAAATGGGTCGGGATCTG
TACGACGATGACGATAAGGATCCGGGCCTCGAGGTGAGCAAGGGCGAGGAGCTGTTCACCGGGGTGGTGC
CCATCCTGGTCGAGCTGGACGGCGACGTAAACGGCCACAAGTTCAGCGTGTCCGGCGAGGGCGAGGGCGA
TGCCACCTACGGCAAGCTGACCCTGAAGTTCATCTGCACCACCGGCAAGCTGCCCGTGCCCTGGCCCACC
CTCGTGACCACCCTGACCTGGGGCGTGCAGTGCTTCAGCCGCTACCCCGACCACATGAAGCAGCACGACT
TCTTCAAGTCCGCCATGCCCGAAGGCTACGTCCAGGAGCGCACCATCTTCTTCAAGGACGACGGCAACTA
CAAGACCCGCGCCGAGGTGAAGTTCGAGGGCGACACCCTGGTGAACCGCATCGAGCTGAAGGGCATCGAC
TTCAAGGAGGACGGCAACATCCTGGGGCACAAGCTGGAGTACAACTACATCAGCCACAACGTCTATATCA
CCGCCGACAAGCAGAAGAACGGCATCAAGGCCAACTTCAAGATCCGCCACAACATCGAGGACGGCAGCGT
GCAGCTCGCCGACCACTACCAGCAGAACACCCCCATCGGCGACGGCCCCGTGCTGCTGCCCGACAACCAC
TACCTGAGCACCCAGTCCGCCCTGAGCAAAGACCCCAACGAGAAGCGCGATCACATGGTCCTGCTGGAGT
TCGTGACCGCCGCCGGGGGTACCCGTCTGCATTATCAGGTCGGGCAGCGGGCGCTGATTCAGGCAATGCA
GATTTCGGCGATGCCGGAGCTGGTCGAAGCGGTTCAGAAACGCGATCTCGCCAGAATCAAAGCGCTTATC
GATCCCATGCGTTCGTTCTCCGACGCCACCTATATCACCGTCGGTGATGCCAACGGCCAGCGCCTCTATC
ATGTTAATCCTGATGAAATCGGCAAATCGATGGAGGGCGGCGATAGCGATGAAGCATTGTTAAACGCGAA
AAGTTACGTGTCAGTGCGCAAAGGCTCGCTGGGATCGTCGCTGGCCGGCAAATCGCCGATTCAGGACGAG
ACCGGCAAGGTGATTGGCATTGTGTCGGTAGGCTATACCATCGAGCAAACTAGTAAGGGCGAGGAGCTGT
TCACCGGGGTGGTGCCCATCCTGGTCGAGCTGGACGGCGACGTAAACGGCCACAAGTTCAGCGTGTCCGG
CGAGGGCGAGGGCGATGCCACCTACGGCAAGCTGACCCTGAAGCTGATCTGCACCACCGGCAAGCTGCCC
GTGCCCTGGCCCACCCTCGTGACCACCCTGGGCTACGGCCTGCAGTGCTTCGCCCGCTACCCCGACCACA
TGAAGCAGCACGACTTCTTCAAGTCCGCCATGCCCGAAGGCTACGTCCAGGAGCGCACCATCTTCTTCAA
GGACGACGGCAACTACAAGACCCGCGCCGAGGTGAAGTTCGAGGGCGACACCCTGGTGAACCGCATCGAG
CTGAAGGGCATCGACTTCAAGGAGGACGGCAACATCCTGGGGCACAAGCTGGAGTACAACTACAACAGCC
ACAACGTCTATATCACCGCCGACAAGCAGAAGAACGGCATCAAGGCCAACTTCAAGATCCGCCACAACAT
CGAGGACGGCGGCGTGCAGCTCGCCGACCACTACCAGCAGAACACCCCCATCGGCGACGGCCCCGTGCTG
CTGCCCGACAACCACTACCTGAGCTACCAGTCCGCCCTGAGCAAAGACCCCAACGAGAAGCGCGATCACA
TGGTCCTGCTGGAGTTCGTGACCGCCGCCGGGATCACTCTCGGCATGGACGAGCTGTACAAGTAAGGGCC
CGATCCGGCTGCTAACAAAGCCCGAAAGGAAGCTGAGTTGGCTGCTGCCACCGCTGAGCAATAACTAGCA
TAACCCCTTGGGGCCTCTAAACGGGTCTTGAGGGGTTTTTTGCTGAAAGGAGGAACTATATCCGGATCTG
GCGTAATAGCGAAGAGGCCCGCACCGATCGCCCTTCCCAACAGTTGCGCAGCCTGAATGGCGAATGGG
[124 nt withheld, positions 2379-2502]
C
[91 nt withheld, positions 2504-2594]
AGGGTGT
[43 nt withheld, positions 2602-2644]
CCTTTGACGTTGGAGTCCACGTTCTTT
[37 nt withheld, positions 2672-2708]
ACCCTATCTCGGTCTATTCTTTTGATTTATAAGGGATTTTGCCGATTTCGGCCTATTGGTTAAAAAATGA
GCTGATTTAACAAAAATTTAACGCGAATTTTAACAAAATATTAACGCTTACAATTTAGGTGGCACTTTTC
GGGGAAATGTGCGCGGAACCCCTATTTGTTTATTTTTCTAAATACATTCAAATATGTATCCGCTCATGAG
ACAATAACCCTGATAAATGCTTCAATAATATTGAAAAAGGAAGAGTATGAGTATTCAACATTTCCGTGTC
GCCCTTATTCCCTTTTTTGCGGCATTTTGCCTTCCTGTTTTTGCTCACCCAGAAACGCTGGTGAAAGTAA
AAGATGCTGAAGATCAGTTGGGTGCACGAGTGGGTTACATCGAACTGGATCTCAACAGCGGTAAGATCCT
TGAGAGTTTTCGCCCCGAAGAACGTTTTCCAATGATGAGCACTTTTAAAGTTCTGCTATGTGGCGCGGTA
TTATCCCGTATTGACGCCGGGCAAGAGCAACTCGGTCGCCGCATACACTATTCTCAGAATGACTTGGTTG
AGTACTCACCAGTCACAGAAAAGCATCTTACGGATGGCATGACAGTAAGAGAATTATGCAGTGCTGCCAT
AACCATGAGTGATAACACTGCGGCCAACTTACTTCTGACAACGATCGGAGGACCGAAGGAGCTAACCGCT
TTTTTGCACAACATGGGGGATCATGTAACTCGCCTTGATCGTTGGGAACCGGAGCTGAATGAAGCCATAC
CAAACGACGAGCGTGACACCACGATGCCTGTAGCAATGGCAACAACGTTGCGCAAACTATTAACTGGCGA
ACTACTTACTCTAGCTTCCCGGCAACAATTAATAGACTGGATGGAGGCGGATAAAGTTGCAGGACCACTT
CTGCGCTCGGCCCTTCCGGCTGGCTGGTTTATTGCTGATAAATCTGGAGCCGGTGAGCGTGGGTCTCGCG
GTATCATTGCAGCACTGGGGCCAGATGGTAAGCCCTCCCGTATCGTAGTTATCTACACGACGGGGAGTCA
GGCAACTATGGATGAACGAAATAGACAGATCGCTGAGATAGGTGCCTCACTGATTAAGCATTGGTAACTG
TCAGACCAAGTTTACTCATATATACTTTAGATTGATTTAAAACTTCATTTTTAATTTAAAAGGATCTAGG
TGAAGATCCTTTTTGATAATCTCATGACCAAAATCCCTTAACGTGAGTTTTCGTTCCACTGAGCGTCAGA
CCCCGTAGAAAAGATCAAAGGATCTTCTTGAGATCCTTTTTTTCTGCGCGTAATCTGCTGCTTGCAAACA
AAAAAACCACCGCTACCAGCGGTGGTTTGTTTGCCGGATCAAGAGCTACCAACTCTTTTTCCGAAGGTAA
CTGGCTTCAGCAGAGCGCAGATACCAAATACTGTTCTTCTAGTGTAGCCGTAGTTAGGCCACCACTTCAA
GAACTCTGTAGCACCGCCTACATACCTCGCTCTGCTAATCCTGTTACCAGTGGCTGCTGCCAGTGGCGAT
AAGTCGTGTCTTACCGGGTTGGACTCAAGACGATAGTTACCGGATAAGGCGCAGCGGTCGGGCTGAACGG
GGGGTTCGTGCACACAGCCCAGCTTGGAGCGAACGACCTACACCGAACTGAGATACCTACAGCGTGAGCT
ATGAGAAAGCGCCACGCTTCCCGAAGGGAGAAAGGCGGACAGGTATCCGGTAAGCGGCAGGGTCGGAACA
GGAGAGCGCACGAGGGAGCTTCCAGGGGGAAACGCCTGGTATCTTTATAGTCCTGTCGGGTTTCGCCACC
TCTGACTTGAGCGTCGATTTTTGTGATGCTCGTCAGGGGGGCGGAGCCTATGGAAAAACGCCAGCAACGC
GGCCTTTTTACGGTTCCTGGCCTTTTGCTGGCCTTTTGCTCACATG
Features (pLannotate 1.2.2; 17 found; start..end, strand, type, name):
      1..121     +  rep_origin     RSF ori (fragment): Plasmids containing the RSF 1030 origin of replication can be propagated in E. coli cells that contain additional plasmids with compatible origins.
    123..176     +  CDS            lacI (fragment): lac repressor; lacI; The lac repressor binds to the lac operator to inhibit transcription in E. coli. This inhibition can be relieved by adding lactose or isopropyl-β-D-thiogalactopyranoside (IPTG).
    196..214     +  promoter       T7 promoter: promoter for bacteriophage T7 RNA polymerase
    246..268     +  RBS            RBS: efficient ribosome binding site from bacteriophage T7 gene 10 (Olins and Rangwala, 1989)
    288..308     +  CDS            capTEV™ (fragment): composite tag for in vivo biotinylation, TEV protease cleavage, and 6xHis tagging
    309..341     +  CDS            T7 tag (gene 10 leader): leader peptide from bacteriophage T7 gene 10 promotes efficient translation in E. coli
    345..368     +  CDS            Xpress™ tag: Xpress™ epitope tag, including an enterokinase recognition and cleavage site
    387..1067    +  CDS            Enhanced Cyan-Emitting GFP: Enhanced Cyan-Emitting GFP is a basic (constitutively fluorescent) cyan fluorescent protein published in 2002, derived from Aequorea victoria.
   1074..1448    +  CDS            citA (fragment): CITA_KLEPN - Experimental evidence at protein level: Swiss-Prot protein existence level 1. Member of the two-component regulatory system CitA/CitB. Probably activates CitB by phosphorylation. The periplasmic domain binds H-citrate(2-), which is essential for induction of the citrate- fermentation genes. From Klebsiella pneumoniae.
   1452..2162    +  CDS            Venus: Venus is a basic (constitutively fluorescent) yellow fluorescent protein published in 2002, derived from Aequorea victoria. It is reported to be a rapidly-maturing weak dimer with moderate acid sensitivity.
   2178..2227    +  CDS            SET1 (fragment): solubility-enhancement tag derived from T7 phage gene 10B
   2235..2282    +  terminator     T7 terminator: transcription terminator for bacteriophage T7 RNA polymerase
   2308..2374    +  CDS            lacZα (fragment): LacZα fragment of β-galactosidase; lacZ fragment
   2379..2834    +  rep_origin     f1 ori (sequence partly withheld): f1 bacteriophage origin of replication; arrow indicates direction of (+) strand synthesis
   2860..2964    +  promoter       AmpR promoter: bla
   2965..3825    +  CDS            AmpR: β-lactamase; bla; confers resistance to ampicillin, carbenicillin, and related antibiotics
   3996..4584    +  rep_origin     ori: high-copy-number ColE1/pMB1/pBR322/pUC origin of replication
