[The description below was written by a language model from this plasmid's Addgene catalogue record and pLannotate feature annotations shown in this document.]
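Description:
CIT1.8m is a bacterial expression plasmid built on the pRSET backbone that encodes a genetically encoded FRET nanosensor for citrate. It is propagated in E. coli through a high-copy ColE1/pUC-type origin and selected with ampicillin via the β-lactamase (AmpR) gene and its own promoter. An f1 phage origin is also present, which allows single-stranded DNA production. The record notes cloning-strain propagation, with construction and testing carried out in BL21, consistent with the T7-driven design, which requires a host that supplies T7 RNA polymerase.

The expression cassette runs from a T7 promoter and the phage T7 gene 10 ribosome binding site to a T7 terminator. The open reading frame begins with the usual pRSET N-terminal leader: a histidine-tag region (annotated as a capTEV fragment), the T7 gene 10 leader peptide and the Xpress epitope with its enterokinase cleavage site. This is followed by an enhanced cyan fluorescent protein, a fragment of Klebsiella pneumoniae CitA, and the yellow fluorescent protein Venus. CitA is the sensor kinase of the CitA/CitB two-component system, and its periplasmic domain binds citrate. Placing this binding domain between a cyan donor and a yellow acceptor lets citrate-induced conformational changes be read out as a change in energy transfer between the two fluorophores.

The only stated purpose is "R107A", which indicates a point-mutant version of the sensor, presumably in the CitA domain. The record does not describe the effect of this substitution on binding or response. Short annotated fragments of RSF ori, lacI, lacZα and SET1 appear to be backbone remnants or partial matches rather than functional elements. The associated work concerns real-time in vivo measurement of citrate concentrations.
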