Addgene plasmid #128020: CIT1.8m
Purpose: R107A
Depositing lab: Uwe Sauer. Depositing organization: ETH Zurich (Swiss Federal Institute of Technology). Publication: Engineering genetically encoded nanosensors for real-time in vivo measurements of citrate concentrations. Ewald JC, Reich S, Baumann S, Frommer WB, Zamboni N. PLoS One. 2011;6(12):e28245. doi: 10.1371/journal.pone.0028245. Epub 2011 Dec 2. PubMed 22164251.
Backbone
  Vector backbone: pRSET
Growth in bacteria
  Bacterial resistance: Ampicillin, 100 μg/mL
  Growth temperature: 37°C
  Growth strain: DH5alpha
  Growth instructions: Construction and testing of plasmid was done in BL21.
  Copy number: Unknown
Gene/Insert
  Gene/Insert name: CitA
  Species: Klebsiella pneumoniae
Terms and licenses: Academic/Nonprofit Terms; Industry Terms: Not Available to Industry
How to cite: CIT1.8m was a gift from Uwe Sauer (Addgene plasmid # 128020 ; http://n2t.net/addgene:128020 ; RRID:Addgene_128020)
